Addgene plasmid #152765: pGBW-m4133511
Purpose: Mammalian expression plasmid for SARS-CoV-2 3'-to-5' exonuclease
Depositing lab: Ginkgo Bioworks & Benjie Chen. Depositing organization: Ginkgo Bioworks.
Backbone
  Vector backbone: pTwist_CMV_Hygro_6
  Backbone size w/o insert (bp): 6525
  Vector type: Mammalian Expression
  Selectable markers: Hygromycin
Growth in bacteria
  Bacterial resistance: Ampicillin, 100 μg/mL
  Growth temperature: 37°C
  Growth strain: DH5alpha
  Copy number: High Copy
Gene/Insert
  Gene/Insert name: SARS-CoV-2 3'-to-5' exonuclease
  Species: Severe acute respiratory syndrome coronavirus 2
  Insert size (bp): 1580
  Mutation: wt
  Entrez Gene: ORF1ab (a.k.a. GU280_gp01)
  Promoter: CMV
  Tag / fusion protein: Cleavable TEV;3xFlag (C terminal on backbone)
  Cloning method: Unknown
Resource information
  A portion of this plasmid was derived from a plasmid made by: GinkgoBioworks
Depositor comments: NCBI reference sequence: YP_009725309.1
How to cite: pGBW-m4133511 was a gift from Ginkgo Bioworks & Benjie Chen (Addgene plasmid # 152765 ; http://n2t.net/addgene:152765 ; RRID:Addgene_152765)
