[The description below was written by a language model from this plasmid's Addgene catalogue record and pLannotate feature annotations shown in this document.]
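Description:
pGBW-m4133511 is a mammalian expression plasmid built on the pTwist_CMV_Hygro_6 backbone and carrying the wild-type SARS-CoV-2 3'-to-5' exonuclease, a mature cleavage product of the ORF1ab replicase polyprotein (commonly known as nsp14). The depositor's full sequence is 8,207 nt, consistent with a roughly 6.5 kb backbone plus a 1.58 kb insert. In bacteria it is maintained at high copy through a ColE1/pUC-type origin and selected with ampicillin via a complete AmpR β-lactamase gene. The bacterial segment is bounded by rrnG and T7 transcription terminators.

The viral coding sequence spans the numbering origin of the circular record. The annotation software matches it to the SARS-CoV-2 replicase polyprotein. The functional text attached to that hit describes the 2'-O-methyltransferase, which is generic polyprotein annotation rather than a description of this insert. Expression is driven by the CMV immediate-early enhancer and promoter, and the transcript is terminated by an SV40 polyadenylation signal. The catalogue lists a backbone-encoded C-terminal tag consisting of a TEV protease cleavage site followed by 3xFLAG. The feature table picks up a FLAG fragment immediately downstream of the open reading frame, consistent with this. The tag allows immunodetection or affinity capture, with the option of removing it by TEV cleavage.

A separate cassette places hygromycin B phosphotransferase under the human ubiquitin C promoter with a synthetic poly(A) signal, allowing selection of stably transfected mammalian cells. Short β-globin insulator elements and additional terminators flank the units to limit transcriptional interference. The record supports use for transient or stable production of tagged exonuclease in mammalian cells.
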