Features (pLannotate 1.2.2; 20 found; start..end, strand, type, name):
   1655..1677    +  CDS            FLAG (fragment): FLAG® epitope tag, followed by an enterokinase cleavage site
   1747..1868    -  polyA_signal   SV40 poly(A) signal: SV40 polyadenylation signal
   1891..1960    -  CDS            large T antigen (fragment): large T antigen from SV40 (simian virus 40)
   1983..2029    +  terminator     T7 terminator: transcription terminator for bacteriophage T7 RNA polymerase
   2059..2195    +  terminator     rrnG terminator: transcription terminator from the E. coli ribosomal RNA rrnG operon (Albrechtsen et al., 1991)
   2240..2311    +  misc_feature   3' β-globin insulator: insulator downstream of the human β-globin locus (Farrell et al., 2002)
   2537..3125    -  rep_origin     ori: high-copy-number ColE1/pMB1/pBR322/pUC origin of replication
   3297..3361    -  CDS            bla(M) (fragment): β-lactamase lacking the signal sequence; bla(M); allows cytosolic expression of β-lactamase
   3625..4834    +  promoter       UbC promoter: human ubiquitin C promoter
   4844..5865    +  CDS            HygR (fragment): hygromycin B phosphotransferase confers resistance to hygromycin
   5893..5941    +  polyA_signal   poly(A) signal: synthetic polyadenylation signal
   6207..7067    +  CDS            AmpR: β-lactamase; bla; confers resistance to ampicillin, carbenicillin, and related antibiotics
   7080..7216    +  terminator     rrnG terminator: transcription terminator from the E. coli ribosomal RNA rrnG operon (Albrechtsen et al., 1991)
   7361..7432    +  misc_feature   5' β-globin insulator: insulator upstream of the human β-globin locus (Farrell et al., 2002)
   7437..7483    -  terminator     T7 terminator: transcription terminator for bacteriophage T7 RNA polymerase
   7501..7549    -  polyA_signal   poly(A) signal: synthetic polyadenylation signal
   7630..7933    +  enhancer       CMV enhancer: human cytomegalovirus immediate early enhancer
   8006..8023    -  promoter       CMV promoter (fragment): human cytomegalovirus (CMV) immediate early promoter
   8086..8137    +  promoter       CMVd2 promoter: truncated human cytomegalovirus (CMV) immediate early promoter that yields moderately reduced expression relative to the full-length promoter
   8203..1633    +  CDS            rep (fragment) (across the origin): R1AB_SARS2 - Experimental evidence at protein level: Swiss-Prot protein existence level 1. [2'-O-methyltransferase]: Methyltransferase that mediates mRNA cap 2'-O-ribose methylation to the 5'-cap structure of viral mRNAs. N7-methyl guanosine cap is a prerequisite for binding of nsp16. Therefore plays an essential role in viral mRNAs cap methylation which is essential to evade immune system. From Severe acute respiratory syndrome coronavirus 2 (2019-nCoV) (SARS-CoV-2).
>Addgene plasmid #152765 | pGBW-m4133511 | depositor full sequence | sequence record 295777 | Full Sequence
CACCATGGCCGAAAATGTCACTGGCTTATTTAAGGATTGCAGTAAAGTGATCACAGGGTTGCACCCGACC
CAAGCGCCTACGCATCTTTCAGTAGACACCAAGTTCAAAACTGAGGGACTCTGTGTGGACATACCAGGTA
TTCCCAAGGATATGACATACAGACGCCTGATCTCGATGATGGGCTTCAAGATGAACTATCAGGTTAACGG
TTACCCCAATATGTTTATTACCCGAGAGGAAGCTATCCGGCACGTGCGTGCCTGGATAGGGTTTGACGTC
GAGGGCTGTCATGCAACTAGGGAAGCTGTAGGAACAAATCTGCCACTGCAACTCGGCTTCTCTACCGGAG
TCAACCTAGTTGCCGTGCCTACCGGGTATGTGGATACACCAAACAATACTGATTTTAGCAGAGTCTCCGC
AAAACCCCCTCCCGGGGACCAGTTCAAACACTTGATCCCCCTGATGTACAAGGGTTTACCATGGAACGTG
GTGCGGATTAAAATAGTTCAGATGCTCAGCGACACACTGAAGAATTTAAGTGATAGAGTTGTGTTTGTAC
TTTGGGCCCATGGCTTCGAGCTGACCTCTATGAAGTATTTCGTTAAAATTGGACCCGAACGAACGTGCTG
CCTGTGTGACCGGAGGGCGACGTGTTTCTCAACTGCTTCCGATACCTATGCCTGCTGGCACCATAGCATC
GGCTTTGATTACGTGTACAACCCTTTTATGATTGACGTGCAGCAGTGGGGATTCACTGGGAACCTACAGT
CGAATCACGATCTTTACTGTCAGGTCCATGGGAACGCACACGTTGCTAGCTGCGACGCAATCATGACACG
TTGCCTTGCTGTCCACGAGTGTTTTGTGAAACGAGTGGACTGGACTATTGAGTATCCTATCATTGGCGAC
GAACTGAAGATAAATGCGGCTTGTAGGAAGGTGCAGCATATGGTCGTCAAAGCCGCCCTCTTAGCTGATA
AGTTCCCGGTCCTGCACGATATTGGCAATCCAAAGGCCATCAAATGCGTACCCCAGGCAGATGTTGAGTG
GAAGTTTTACGACGCGCAACCATGCTCCGATAAGGCCTATAAAATCGAAGAGCTCTTCTACAGTTATGCC
ACCCATTCTGACAAGTTTACCGACGGTGTGTGTTTGTTTTGGAATTGCAACGTGGATCGCTACCCTGCAA
ACTCTATCGTTTGTCGCTTCGACACACGCGTATTGTCCAATCTGAATCTACCCGGATGCGACGGAGGTTC
ACTGTATGTGAACAAGCACGCCTTCCACACCCCCGCATTCGATAAATCCGCCTTTGTCAACCTTAAACAA
TTACCTTTCTTTTACTACAGCGACTCTCCTTGCGAATCCCATGGAAAGCAAGTAGTGAGTGATATCGATT
ACGTCCCACTCAAAAGTGCAACATGTATTACGAGATGCAATCTCGGTGGTGCAGTCTGTAGACACCATGC
CAATGAATATCGGCTGTATTTGGACGCCTATAACATGATGATTTCAGCTGGCTTCTCTCTTTGGGTTTAC
AAGCAGTTTGACACGTATAATCTGTGGAACACCTTTACAAGGCTGCAAGAAAACCTTTACTTTCAGTCGA
TGGATTATAAGGACCACGATGGAGACTACAAAGATCATGACATTGATTACAAGGACGACGATGACAAATA
AGGATCCGCAGGCCTCTGCTAGCTTGACTGACTGAGATACAGCGTACCTTCAGCTCACAGACATGATAAG
ATACATTGATGAGTTTGGACAAACCACAACTAGAATGCAGTGAAAAAAATGCTTTATTTGTGAAATTTGT
GATGCTATTGCTTTATTTGTAACCATTATAAGCTGCAATAAACAAGTTAACAACAACAATTGCATTCATT
TTATGTTTCAGGTTCAGGGGGAGGTGTGGGAGGTTTTTTAAAGCAAGTAAAACCTCTACAAATGTGGTAT
TGGCCCATCTCTATCGGTATCGTAGCATAACCCCTTGGGGCCTCTAAACGGGTCTTGAGGGGTTTTTTGT
GCCCCTCGGGCCGGATTGCTATCTACCGGCATTGGCGCAGAAAAAAATGCCTGATGCGACGCTGCGCGTC
TTATACTCCCACATATGCCAGATTCAGCAACGGATACGGCTTCCCCAACTTGCCCACTTCCATACGTGTC
CTCCTTACCAGAAATTTATCCTTAAGGTCGTCAGCTATCCTGCAGGCGATCTCTCGATTTCGATCAAGAC
ATTCCTTTAATGGTCTTTTCTGGACACCACTAGGGGTCAGAAGTAGTTCATCAAACTTTCTTCCCTCCCT
AATCTCATTGGTTACCTTGGGCTATCGAAACTTAATTAACCAGTCAAGTCAGCTACTTGGCGAGATCGAC
TTGTCTGGGTTTCGACTACGCTCAGAATTGCGTCAGTCAAGTTCGATCTGGTCCTTGCTATTGCACCCGT
TCTCCGATTACGAGTTTCATTTAAATCATGTGAGCAAAAGGCCAGCAAAAGGCCAGGAACCGTAAAAAGG
CCGCGTTGCTGGCGTTTTTCCATAGGCTCCGCCCCCCTGACGAGCATCACAAAAATCGACGCTCAAGTCA
GAGGTGGCGAAACCCGACAGGACTATAAAGATACCAGGCGTTTCCCCCTGGAAGCTCCCTCGTGCGCTCT
CCTGTTCCGACCCTGCCGCTTACCGGATACCTGTCCGCCTTTCTCCCTTCGGGAAGCGTGGCGCTTTCTC
ATAGCTCACGCTGTAGGTATCTCAGTTCGGTGTAGGTCGTTCGCTCCAAGCTGGGCTGTGTGCACGAACC
CCCCGTTCAGCCCGACCGCTGCGCCTTATCCGGTAACTATCGTCTTGAGTCCAACCCGGTAAGACACGAC
TTATCGCCACTGGCAGCAGCCACTGGTAACAGGATTAGCAGAGCGAGGTATGTAGGCGGTGCTACAGAGT
TCTTGAAGTGGTGGCCTAACTACGGCTACACTAGAAGAACAGTATTTGGTATCTGCGCTCTGCTGAAGCC
AGTTACCTTCGGAAAAAGAGTTGGTAGCTCTTGATCCGGCAAACAAACCACCGCTGGTAGCGGTGGTTTT
TTTGTTTGCAAGCAGCAGATTACGCGCAGAAAAAAAGGATCTCAAGAAGATCCTTTGATCTTTTCTACGG
GGTCTGACGCTCAGTGGAACGAAAACTCACGTTAAGGGATTTTGGTCATGAGATTATCAAAAAGGATCTT
CACCTAGATCCTTTTAAATTAAAAATGAAGTTTTAAATCAATCTAAAGTATATATGAGTAAACTTGGTCT
GACAGTTACCAATGCTTAATCAGTGAGGCACCTATCTCAGCGATCTGTCTATTTCGTTCATCCATAGTTG
CATTTAAATTTCCGAACTCTCCAAGGCCCTCGTCGGAAAATCTTCAAACCTTTCGTCCGATCCATCTTGC
AGGCTACCTCTCGAACGAACTATCGCAAGTCTCTTGGCCGGCCTTGCGCCTTGGCTATTGCTTGGCAGCG
CCTATCGCCAGGTATTACTCCAATCCCGAATATCCGAGATCGGGATCACCCGAGAGAAGTTCAACCTACA
TCCTCAATCCCGATCTATCCGAGATCCGAGGAATATCGAAATCGGGGCGCGCCTGGCCTCCGCGCCGGGT
TTTGGCGCCTCCCGCGGGCGCCCCCCTCGTCACGGCGAGCGCTGCCACGTCAGACGAAGGGCGCAGGAGC
GTCCTGATCCTTCCGCCCGGACGCTCAGGACAGCGGCCCGCTGCTCATAAGACTCGGCCTTAGAACCCCA
GTATCAGCAGAAGGACATTTTAGGACGGGACTTGGGTGACTCTAGGGCACTGGTTTTCTTTCCAGAGAGC
GGAACAGGCGAGGAAAAGTAGTCCCTTCTCGGCGATTCTGCGGAGGGATCTCCGTGGGGCGGTGAACGCC
GATGATTATATAAGGACGCGCCGGGTGTGGCACAGCTAGTTCCGTCGCAGCCGGGATTTGGGTCGCGGTT
CTTGTTTGTGGATCGCTGTGATCGTCACTTGGTGAGTAGCGGGCTGCTGGGCTGGCCGGGGCTTTCGTGG
CCGCCGGGCCGCTCGGTGGGACGGAAGCGTGTGGAGAGACCGCCAAGGGCTGTAGTCTGGGTCCGCGAGC
AAGGTTGCCCTGAACTGGGGGTTGGGGGGAGCGCAGCAAAATGGCGGCTGTTCCCGAGTCTTGAATGGAA
GACGCTTGTGAGGCGGGCTGTGAGGTCGTTGAAACAAGGTGGGGGGCATGGTGGGCGGCAAGAACCCAAG
GTCTTGAGCCCTTCGCTAATGCGGGAAAGCTCTTATTCGGGTGAGATGGGCTGGGCACCATCTGGGGACC
CTGACGTGAAGTTTGTCACTGACTGGAGAACTCGGTTTGTCGTCTGTTGCGGGGGCGGCAGTTATGGCGG
TGCCGTTGGGCAGTGCACCCGTACCTTTGGGAGCGCGCGCCCTCGTCGTGTCGTGACGTCACCCGTTCTG
TTGGCTTATAATGCAGGGTGGGGCCACCTGCCGGTAGGTGTGCGGTAGGCTTTTCTCCGTCGCAGGACGC
AGGGTTCGGGCCTAGGGTAGGCTCTCCTGAATCGACAGGCGCCGGACCTCTGGTGAGGGGAGGGATAAGT
GAGGCGTCAGTTTCTTTGGTCGGTTTTATGTACCTATCTTCTTAAGTAGCTGAAGCTCCGGTTTTGAACT
ATGCGCTCGGGGTTGGCGAGTGTGTTTTGTGAAGTTTTTTAGGCACCTTTTGAAATGTAATCATTTGGGT
CAATATGTAATTTTCAGTGTTAGACTTGTAAATTGTCCGCTAAATTCTGGCCGTTTTTGGCTTTTTTGTT
AGACAACATGGGTAAAAAGCCTGAACTCACCGCGACGTCTGTCGAGAAGTTTCTGATCGAAAAGTTCGAC
AGCGTCTCCGACCTGATGCAGCTCTCGGAGGGCGAAGAATCTCGTGCTTTCAGCTTCGATGTAGGAGGGC
GTGGATATGTCCTGCGGGTAAATAGCTGCGCCGATGGTTTCTACAAAGATCGTTATGTTTATCGGCACTT
TGCATCCGCCGCGCTCCCGATTCCGGAAGTGCTTGACATTGGGGAGTTCAGCGAGAGCCTGACCTATTGC
ATCTCCCGCCGTGCACAGGGTGTCACGTTGCAAGACCTGCCTGAAACCGAACTGCCCGCTGTTCTGCAGC
CGGTCGCGGAGGCAATGGATGCCATCGCTGCCGCCGATCTTAGCCAGACGAGCGGGTTCGGCCCATTCGG
ACCGCAAGGAATCGGTCAATACACTACATGGCGTGATTTCATATGCGCGATTGCTGATCCCCATGTGTAT
CACTGGCAAACTGTGATGGACGACACCGTCAGTGCGTCCGTCGCGCAGGCTCTCGATGAGCTGATGCTTT
GGGCCGAGGACTGCCCCGAAGTCCGGCACCTCGTGCACGCGGATTTCGGCTCCAACAATGTCCTGACGGA
CAATGGCCGCATAACAGCGGTCATTGACTGGAGCGAGGCGATGTTCGGGGATTCCCAATACGAGGTCGCC
AACATCTTCTTCTGGAGGCCGTGGTTGGCTTGTATGGAGCAGCAGACGCGCTACTTCGAGCGGAGGCATC
CGGAGCTTGCAGGATCGCCCCGGCTCCGGGCGTATATGCTCCGCATTGGTCTTGACCAACTCTATCAGAG
CTTGGTTGACGGCAATTTCGATGATGCAGCTTGGGCGCAGGGTCGATGCGACGCAATCGTCCGATCCGGA
GCCGGGACTGTCGGGCGTACACAAATCGCCCGCAGAAGCGCCGCCGTCTGGACCGATGGCTGTGTAGAAG
TACTCGCCGATAGTGGAAACCGACGCCCCAGCACTCGTCCGAGGGCAAAGGAATAAGCTAGTATGTAAGC
CTAGTCTTAGATAATAAAATCGCTATCCATCGAAGATGGATGTGTGTTGGTTTTTTGTGTGTGTAACGCT
AGGCGCGCCTGGTGTACCGAGAACGATCCTCTCAGTGCGAGTCTCGACGATCCATATCGTTGCTTGGCAG
TCAGCCAGTCGGAATCCAGCTTGGGACCCAGGAAGTCCAATCGTCAGATATTGTACTCAAGCCTGGTCAC
GGCAGCGTACCGATCTGTTTAAACCTAGATATTGATAGTCTGATCGGTCAACGTATAATCGAGTCCTAGC
TTTTGCAAACATCTATCAAGAGACAGGATCAGCAGGAGGCTTTCGCATGAGTATTCAACATTTCCGTGTC
GCCCTTATTCCCTTTTTTGCGGCATTTTGCCTTCCTGTTTTTGCTCACCCAGAAACGCTGGTGAAAGTAA
AAGATGCTGAAGATCAGTTGGGTGCGCGAGTGGGTTACATCGAACTGGATCTCAACAGCGGTAAGATCCT
TGAGAGTTTTCGCCCCGAAGAACGCTTTCCAATGATGAGCACTTTTAAAGTTCTGCTATGTGGCGCGGTA
TTATCCCGTATTGACGCCGGGCAAGAGCAACTCGGTCGCCGCATACACTATTCTCAGAATGACTTGGTTG
AGTATTCACCAGTCACAGAAAAGCATCTTACGGATGGCATGACAGTAAGAGAATTATGCAGTGCTGCCAT
AACCATGAGTGATAACACTGCGGCCAACTTACTTCTGACAACGATTGGAGGACCGAAGGAGCTAACCGCT
TTTTTGCACAACATGGGGGATCATGTAACTCGCCTTGATCGTTGGGAACCGGAGCTGAATGAAGCCATAC
CAAACGACGAGCGTGACACCACGATGCCTGTAGCAATGGCAACAACCTTGCGTAAACTATTAACTGGCGA
ACTACTTACTCTAGCTTCCCGGCAACAGTTGATAGACTGGATGGAGGCGGATAAAGTTGCAGGACCACTT
CTGCGCTCGGCCCTTCCGGCTGGCTGGTTTATTGCTGATAAATCTGGAGCCGGTGAGCGTGGGTCTCGCG
GTATCATTGCAGCACTGGGGCCAGATGGTAAGCCCTCCCGTATCGTAGTTATCTACACGACGGGGAGTCA
GGCAACTATGGATGAACGAAATAGACAGATCGCTGAGATAGGTGCCTCACTGATTAAGCATTGGTAACCG
ATTCTAGGTGCATTGGCGCAGAAAAAAATGCCTGATGCGACGCTGCGCGTCTTATACTCCCACATATGCC
AGATTCAGCAACGGATACGGCTTCCCCAACTTGCCCACTTCCATACGTGTCCTCCTTACCAGAAATTTAT
CCTTAAGATCGTTTAAACTCGACTCTGGCTCTATCGAATCTCCGTCGTTTCGAGCTTACGCGAACAGCCG
TGGCGCTCATTTGCTCGTCGGGCATCGAATCTCGTCAGCTATCGTCAGCTTACCTTTTTGGCAGCGATCG
CGGCTCCCGACATCTTGGACCATTAGCTCCACAGGTATCTTCTTCCCTCTAGTGGTCATAACAGCAGCTT
CAGCTACCTCTCAATTCAAAAAACCCCTCAAGACCCGTTTAGAGGCCCCAAGGGGTTATGCTATCAATCG
TTGCGTTACACACACAAAAAACCAACACACATCCATCTTCGATGGATAGCGATTTTATTATCTAACTGCT
GATCGAGTGTAGCCAGATCTAGTAATCAATTACGGGGTCATTAGTTCATAGCCCATATATGGAGTTCCGC
GTTACATAACTTACGGTAAATGGCCCGCCTGGCTGACCGCCCAACGACCCCCGCCCATTGACGTCAATAA
TGACGTATGTTCCCATAGTAACGCCAATAGGGACTTTCCATTGACGTCAATGGGTGGAGTATTTACGGTA
AACTGCCCACTTGGCAGTACATCAAGTGTATCATATGCCAAGTACGCCCCCTATTGACGTCAATGACGGT
AAATGGCCCGCCTGGCATTATGCCCAGTACATGACCTTATGGGACTTTCCTACTTGGCAGTACATCTACG
TATTAGTCATCGCTATTACCATGCTGATGCGGTTTTGGCAGTACATCAATGGGCGTGGATAGCGGTTTGA
CTCACGGGGATTTCCAAGTCTCCACCCCATTGACGTCAATGGGAGTTTGTTTTGGCACCAAAATCAACGG
GACTTTCCAAAATGTCGTAACAACTCCGCCCCATTGACGCAAATGGGCGGTAGGCGTGTACGGTGGGAGG
TCTATATAAGCAGAGCTGGTTTAGTGAACCGTCAGATCAGATCTTTGTCGATCCTACCATCCACTCGACA
CACCCGCCAGCGGCCGC
